>Addgene plasmid #143410 | TFORF0538 | addgene full sequence | sequence record 391410 | Addgene NGS Result
TTAATGTAGTCTTATGCAATACTCTTGTAGTCTTGCAACATGGTAACGATGAGTTAGCAACATGCCTTAC
AAGGAGAGAAAAAGCACCGTGCATGCCGATTGGTGGAAGTAAGGTGGTACGATCGTGCCTTATTAGGAAG
GCAACAGACGGGTCTGACATGGATTGGACGAACCACTGAATTGCCGCATTGCAGAGATATTGTATTTAAG
TGCCTAGCTCGATACATAAACGGGTCTCTCTGGTTAGACCAGATCTGAGCCTGGGAGCTCTCTGGCTAAC
TAGGGAACCCACTGCTTAAGCCTCAATAAAGCTTGCCTTGAGTGCTTCAAGTAGTGTGTGCCCGTCTGTT
GTGTGACTCTGGTAACTAGAGATCCCTCAGACCCTTTTAGTCAGTGTGGAAAATCTCTAGCAGTGGCGCC
CGAACAGGGACTTGAAAGCGAAAGGGAAACCAGAGGAGCTCTCTCGACGCAGGACTCGGCTTGCTGAAGC
GCGCACGGCAAGAGGCGAGGGGCGGCGACTGGTGAGTACGCCAAAAATTTTGACTAGCGGAGGCTAGAAG
GAGAGAGATGGGTGCGAGAGCGTCAGTATTAAGCGGGGGAGAATTAGATCGCGATGGGAAAAAATTCGGT
TAAGGCCAGGGGGAAAGAAAAAATATAAATTAAAACATATAGTATGGGCAAGCAGGGAGCTAGAACGATT
CGCAGTTAATCCTGGCCTGTTAGAAACATCAGAAGGCTGTAGACAAATACTGGGACAGCTACAACCATCC
CTTCAGACAGGATCAGAAGAACTTAGATCATTATATAATACAGTAGCAACCCTCTATTGTGTGCATCAAA
GGATAGAGATAAAAGACACCAAGGAAGCTTTAGACAAGATAGAGGAAGAGCAAAACAAAAGTAAGACCAC
CGCACAGCAAGCGGCCGCTGATCTTCAGACCTGGAGGAGGAGATATGAGGGACAATTGGAGAAGTGAATT
ATATAAATATAAAGTAGTAAAAATTGAACCATTAGGAGTAGCACCCACCAAGGCAAAGAGAAGAGTGGTG
CAGAGAGAAAAAAGAGCAGTGGGAATAGGAGCTTTGTTCCTTGGGTTCTTGGGAGCAGCAGGAAGCACTA
TGGGCGCAGCGTCAATGACGCTGACGGTACAGGCCAGACAATTATTGTCTGGTATAGTGCAGCAGCAGAA
CAATTTGCTGAGGGCTATTGAGGCGCAACAGCATCTGTTGCAACTCACAGTCTGGGGCATCAAGCAGCTC
CAGGCAAGAATCCTGGCTGTGGAAAGATACCTAAAGGATCAACAGCTCCTGGGGATTTGGGGTTGCTCTG
GAAAACTCATTTGCACCACTGCTGTGCCTTGGAATGCTAGTTGGAGTAATAAATCTCTGGAACAGATTTG
GAATCACACGACCTGGATGGAGTGGGACAGAGAAATTAACAATTACACAAGCTTAATACACTCCTTAATT
GAAGAATCGCAAAACCAGCAAGAAAAGAATGAACAAGAATTATTGGAATTAGATAAATGGGCAAGTTTGT
GGAATTGGTTTAACATAACAAATTGGCTGTGGTATATAAAATTATTCATAATGATAGTAGGAGGCTTGGT
AGGTTTAAGAATAGTTTTTGCTGTACTTTCTATAGTGAATAGAGTTAGGCAGGGATATTCACCATTATCG
TTTCAGACCCACCTCCCAACCCCGAGGGGACCCATGCATTGCATCTCAATTAGTCAGCAACCAGGTGTGG
AAAGTCCCCAGGCTCCCCAGCAGGCAGAAGTATGCAAAGCATGCGTCTCAATTAGTCAGCAACCATAGTC
CCGCCCCTAACTCCGCCCATCCCGCCCCTAACTCCGCCCAGTTCCGCCCATTCTCCGCCCCATGGCTGAC
TAATTTTTTTTATTTATGCAGAGGCCGAGGCCGCCTCGGCCTCTGAGCTATTCCAGAAGTAGTGAGGAGG
CTTTTTTGGAGGCCTAGGCTTTTGCAAAAAGCTTTCTAGAGGTACCACCGGAGCTTACCATGACCGAGTA
CAAGCCCACGGTGCGCCTCGCCACCCGCGACGACGTCCCCAGGGCCGTACGCACCCTCGCCGCCGCGTTC
GCCGACTACCCCGCCACGCGCCACACCGTCGATCCGGACCGCCACATCGAGCGGGTCACCGAGCTGCAAG
AACTCTTCCTCACGCGCGTCGGGCTCGACATCGGCAAGGTGTGGGTCGCGGACGACGGCGCCGCCGTGGC
GGTCTGGACCACGCCGGAGAGCGTCGAAGCGGGGGCGGTGTTCGCCGAGATCGGCCCGCGCATGGCCGAG
TTGAGCGGTTCCCGGCTGGCCGCGCAGCAACAGATGGAAGGCCTCCTGGCGCCGCACCGGCCCAAGGAGC
CCGCGTGGTTCCTGGCCACCGTCGGCGTCTCGCCCGACCACCAGGGCAAGGGTCTGGGCAGCGCCGTCGT
GCTCCCCGGAGTGGAGGCGGCCGAGCGCGCCGGGGTGCCCGCCTTCCTGGAGACCTCCGCGCCCCGCAAC
CTCCCCTTCTACGAGCGGCTCGGCTTCACCGTCACCGCCGACGTCGAGGTGCCCGAAGGACCGCGCACCT
GGTGCATGACCCGCAAGCCCGGTGCCAGTTAACGAATTCTAGATCTTGAGACAAATGGCAGTATTCATCC
ACAATTTTAAAAGAAAAGGGGGGATTGGGGGGTACAGTGCAGGGGAAAGAATAGTAGACATAATAGCAAC
AGACATACAAACTAAAGAATTACAAAAACAAATTACAAAAATTCAAAATTTTCGGGTTTATTACAGGGAC
AGCAGAGATCCACTTTGGCGCCGGCTCGAGGCCTGCAGGTGCAAAGATGGATAAAGTTTTAAACAGAGAG
GAATCTTTGCAGCTAATGGACCTTCTAGGTCTTGAAAGGAGTGGGAATTGGCTCCGGTGCCCGTCAGTGG
GCAGAGCGCACATCGCCCACAGTCCCCGAGAAGTTGGGGGGAGGGGTCGGCAATTGAACCGGTGCCTAGA
GAAGGTGGCGCGGGGTAAACTGGGAAAGTGATGTCGTGTACTGGCTCCGCCTTTTTCCCGAGGGTGGGGG
AGAACCGTATATAAGTGCAGTAGTCGCCGTGAACGTTCTTTTTCGCAACGGGTTTGCCGCCAGAACACAG
GTAAGTGCCGTGTGTGGTTCCCGCGGGCCTGGCCTCTTTACGGGTTATGGCCCTTGCGTGCCTTGAATTA
CTTCCACCTGGCTGCAGTACGTGATTCTTGATCCCGAGCTTCGGGTTGGAAGTGGGTGGGAGAGTTCGAG
GCCTTGCGCTTAAGGAGCCCCTTCGCCTCGTGCTTGAGTTGAGGCCTGGCCTGGGCGCTGGGGCCGCCGC
GTGCGAATCTGGTGGCACCTTCGCGCCTGTCTCGCTGCTTTCGATAAGTCTCTAGCCATTTAAAATTTTT
GATGACCTGCTGCGACGCTTTTTTTCTGGCAAGATAGTCTTGTAAATGCGGGCCAAGATCTGCACACTGG
TATTTCGGTTTTTGGGGCCGCGGGCGGCGACGGGGCCCGTGCGTCCCAGCGCACATGTTCGGCGAGGCGG
GGCCTGCGAGCGCGGCCACCGAGAATCGGACGGGGGTAGTCTCAAGCTGGCCGGCCTGCTCTGGTGCCTG
GCCTCGCGCCGCCGTGTATCGCCCCGCCCTGGGCGGCAAGGCTGGCCCGGTCGGCACCAGTTGCGTGAGC
GGAAAGATGGCCGCTTCCCGGCCCTGCTGCAGGGAGCTCAAAATGGAGGACGCGGCGCTCGGGAGAGCGG
GCGGGTGAGTCACCCACACAAAGGAAAAGGGCCTTTCCGTCCTCAGCCGTCGCTTCATGTGACTCCACGG
AGTACCGGGCGCCGTCCAGGCACCTCGATTAGTTCTCGAGCTTTTGGAGTACGTCGTCTTTAGGTTGGGG
GGAGGGGTTTTATGCGATGGAGTTTCCCCACACTGAGTGGGTGGAGACTGAAGTTAGGCCAGCTTGGCAC
TTGATGTAATTCTCCTTGGAATTTGCCCTTTTTGAGTTTGGATCTTGGTTCATTCTCAAGCCTCAGACAG
TGGTTCAAAGTTTTTTTCTTCCATTTCAGGTGTCGTGAGGCTAGCACCGCCACCATGGATATGCACTGCA
AAGCAGACCCCTTCTCCGCGATGCACCCAGGGCACGGGGGTGTGAACCAGCTCGGGGGGGTGTTTGTGAA
CGGCCGGCCCCTACCCGACGTGGTGAGGCAGCGCATCGTGGAGCTGGCCCACCAGGGTGTGCGGCCCTGT
GACATCTCCCGGCAGCTGCGGGTCAGCCACGGCTGTGTCAGCAAAATCCTGGGCAGGTACTACGAGACCG
GCAGCATCAAGCCGGGTGTGATCGGTGGCTCCAAGCCCAAAGTGGCGACGCCCAAAGTGGTGGACAAGAT
TGCTGAATACAAACGACAGAACCCGACTATGTTCGCCTGGGAGATTCGAGACCGGCTCCTGGCCGAGGGC
ATCTGTGACAATGACACAGTGCCCAGCGTCTCTTCCATCAACAGAATCATCCGGACCAAAGTTCAGCAGC
CTTTCCACCCAACGCCGGATGGGGCTGGGACAGGAGTGACCGCCCCTGGCCACACCATTGTTCCCAGCAC
GGCCTCCCCTCCTGTTTCCAGCGCCTCCAATGACCCAGTGGGATCCTACTCCATCAATGGGATCCTGGGG
ATTCCTCGCTCCAATGGTGAGAAGAGGAAACGTGATGAAGATGTGTCTGAGGGCTCAGTCCCCAATGGAG
ATTCCCAGAGTGGTGTGGACAGTTTGCGGAAGCACTTGCGAGCTGACACCTTCACCCAGCAGCAGCTGGA
AGCTTTGGATCGGGTCTTTGAGCGTCCTTCCTACCCTGACGTCTTCCAGGCATCAGAGCACATCAAATCA
GAACAGGGGAACGAGTACTCCCTCCCAGCCCTGACCCCTGGGCTTGATGAAGTCAAGTCGAGTCTATCTG
CATCCACCAACCCTGAGCTGGGCAGCAACGTGTCAGGCACACAGACATACCCAGTTGTGACTGGTCGTGA
CATGGCGAGCACCACTCTGCCTGGTTACCCCCCTCACGTGCCCCCCACTGGCCAGGGAAGCTACCCCACC
TCCACCCTGGCAGGAATGGTGCCTGGGAGCGAGTTCTCCGGCAACCCGTACAGCCACCCCCAGTACACGG
CCTACAACGAGGCTTGGAGATTCAGCAACCCCGCCTTACTAAGTTCCCCTTATTATTATAGTGCCGCCCC
CCGGGGCTCCGCCCCTGCCGCTGCTGCCGCTGCCTATGACCGCCACTAGTAATGAACTAGTCCGTAACTT
GAAAGTATTTCGATTTCTTGGCTTTATATATCTTGTGGAAAGGACGAGCTGATCTAACGGGAATTGATGC
AACGCGTTAAGTCGACAATCAACCTCTGGATTACAAAATTTGTGAAAGATTGACTGGTATTCTTAACTAT
GTTGCTCCTTTTACGCTATGTGGATACGCTGCTTTAATGCCTTTGTATCATGCTATTGCTTCCCGTATGG
CTTTCATTTTCTCCTCCTTGTATAAATCCTGGTTGCTGTCTCTTTATGAGGAGTTGTGGCCCGTTGTCAG
GCAACGTGGCGTGGTGTGCACTGTGTTTGCTGACGCAACCCCCACTGGTTGGGGCATTGCCACCACCTGT
CAGCTCCTTTCCGGGACTTTCGCTTTCCCCCTCCCTATTGCCACGGCGGAACTCATCGCCGCCTGCCTTG
CCCGCTGCTGGACAGGGGCTCGGCTGTTGGGCACTGACAATTCCGTGGTGTTGTCGGGGAAATCATCGTC
CTTTCCTTGGCTGCTCGCCTGTGTTGCCACCTGGATTCTGCGCGGGACGTCCTTCTGCTACGTCCCTTCG
GCCCTCAATCCAGCGGACCTTCCTTCCCGCGGCCTGCTGCCGGCTCTGCGGCCTCTTCCGCGTCTTCGCC
TTCGCCCTCAGACGAGTCGGATCTCCCTTTGGGCCGCCTCCCCGCGTCGACTTTAAGACCAATGACTTAC
AAGGCAGCTGTAGATCTTAGCCACTTTTTAAAAGAAAAGGGGGGACTGGAAGGGCTAATTCACTCCCAAC
GAAGACAAGATCTGCTTTTTGCTTGTACTGGGTCTCTCTGGTTAGACCAGATCTGAGCCTGGGAGCTCTC
TGGCTAACTAGGGAACCCACTGCTTAAGCCTCAATAAAGCTTGCCTTGAGTGCTTCAAGTAGTGTGTGCC
CGTCTGTTGTGTGACTCTGGTAACTAGAGATCCCTCAGACCCTTTTAGTCAGTGTGGAAAATCTCTAGCA
GTACGTATAGTAGTTCATGTCATCTTATTATTCAGTATTTATAACTTGCAAAGAAATGAATATCAGAGAG
TGAGAGGAACTTGTTTATTGCAGCTTATAATGGTTACAAATAAAGCAATAGCATCACAAATTTCACAAAT
AAAGCATTTTTTTCACTGCATTCTAGTTGTGGTTTGTCCAAACTCATCAATGTATCTTATCATGTCTGGC
TCTAGCTATCCCGCCCCTAACTCCGCCCATCCCGCCCCTAACTCCGCCCAGTTCCGCCCATTCTCCGCCC
CATGGCTGACTAATTTTTTTTATTTATGCAGAGGCCGAGGCCGCCTCGGCCTCTGAGCTATTCCAGAAGT
AGTGAGGAGGCTTTTTTGGAGGCCTAGGGACGTACCCAATTCGCCCTATAGTGAGTCGTATTACGCGCGC
TCACTGGCCGTCGTTTTACAACGTCGTGACTGGGAAAACCCTGGCGTTACCCAACTTAATCGCCTTGCAG
CACATCCCCCTTTCGCCAGCTGGCGTAATAGCGAAGAGGCCCGCACCGATCGCCCTTCCCAACAGTTGCG
CAGCCTGAATGGCGAATGGG
[124 nt withheld, positions 6881-7004]
C
[91 nt withheld, positions 7006-7096]
A
[49 nt withheld, positions 7098-7146]
CCTTTGACGTTGGAGTCCACGTTCTTT
[37 nt withheld, positions 7174-7210]
ACCCTATCTCGGTCTATTCTTTTGATTTATAAGGGATTTTGCCGATTTCGGCCTATTGGTTAAAAAATGA
GCTGATTTAACAAAAATTTAACGCGAATTTTAACAAAATATTAACGCTTACAATTTAGGTGGCACTTTTC
GGGGAAATGTGCGCGGAACCCCTATTTGTTTATTTTTCTAAATACATTCAAATATGTATCCGCTCATGAG
ACAATAACCCTGATAAATGCTTCAATAATATTGAAAAAGGAAGAGTATGAGTATTCAACATTTCCGTGTC
GCCCTTATTCCCTTTTTTGCGGCATTTTGCCTTCCTGTTTTTGCTCACCCAGAAACGCTGGTGAAAGTAA
AAGATGCTGAAGATCAGTTGGGTGCACGAGTGGGTTACATCGAACTGGATCTCAACAGCGGTAAGATCCT
TGAGAGTTTTCGCCCCGAAGAACGTTTTCCAATGATGAGCACTTTTAAAGTTCTGCTATGTGGCGCGGTA
TTATCCCGTATTGACGCCGGGCAAGAGCAACTCGGTCGCCGCATACACTATTCTCAGAATGACTTGGTTG
AGTACTCACCAGTCACAGAAAAGCATCTTACGGATGGCATGACAGTAAGAGAATTATGCAGTGCTGCCAT
AACCATGAGTGATAACACTGCGGCCAACTTACTTCTGACAACGATCGGAGGACCGAAGGAGCTAACCGCT
TTTTTGCACAACATGGGGGATCATGTAACTCGCCTTGATCGTTGGGAACCGGAGCTGAATGAAGCCATAC
CAAACGACGAGCGTGACACCACGATGCCTGTAGCAATGGCAACAACGTTGCGCAAACTATTAACTGGCGA
ACTACTTACTCTAGCTTCCCGGCAACAATTAATAGACTGGATGGAGGCGGATAAAGTTGCAGGACCACTT
CTGCGCTCGGCCCTTCCGGCTGGCTGGTTTATTGCTGATAAATCTGGAGCCGGTGAGCGTGGGTCTCGCG
GTATCATTGCAGCACTGGGGCCAGATGGTAAGCCCTCCCGTATCGTAGTTATCTACACGACGGGGAGTCA
GGCAACTATGGATGAACGAAATAGACAGATCGCTGAGATAGGTGCCTCACTGATTAAGCATTGGTAACTG
TCAGACCAAGTTTACTCATATATACTTTAGATTGATTTAAAACTTCATTTTTAATTTAAAAGGATCTAGG
TGAAGATCCTTTTTGATAATCTCATGACCAAAATCCCTTAACGTGAGTTTTCGTTCCACTGAGCGTCAGA
CCCCGTAGAAAAGATCAAAGGATCTTCTTGAGATCCTTTTTTTCTGCGCGTAATCTGCTGCTTGCAAACA
AAAAAACCACCGCTACCAGCGGTGGTTTGTTTGCCGGATCAAGAGCTACCAACTCTTTTTCCGAAGGTAA
CTGGCTTCAGCAGAGCGCAGATACCAAATACTGTTCTTCTAGTGTAGCCGTAGTTAGGCCACCACTTCAA
GAACTCTGTAGCACCGCCTACATACCTCGCTCTGCTAATCCTGTTACCAGTGGCTGCTGCCAGTGGCGAT
AAGTCGTGTCTTACCGGGTTGGACTCAAGACGATAGTTACCGGATAAGGCGCAGCGGTCGGGCTGAACGG
GGGGTTCGTGCACACAGCCCAGCTTGGAGCGAACGACCTACACCGAACTGAGATACCTACAGCGTGAGCT
ATGAGAAAGCGCCACGCTTCCCGAAGGGAGAAAGGCGGACAGGTATCCGGTAAGCGGCAGGGTCGGAACA
GGAGAGCGCACGAGGGAGCTTCCAGGGGGAAACGCCTGGTATCTTTATAGTCCTGTCGGGTTTCGCCACC
TCTGACTTGAGCGTCGATTTTTGTGATGCTCGTCAGGGGGGCGGAGCCTATGGAAAAACGCCAGCAACGC
GGCCTTTTTACGGTTCCTGGCCTTTTGCTGGCCTTTTGCTCACATGTTCTTTCCTGCGTTATCCCCTGAT
TCTGTGGATAACCGTATTACCGCCTTTGAGTGAGCTGATACCGCTCGCCGCAGCCGAACGACCGAGCGCA
GCGAGTCAGTGAGCGAGGAAGCGGAAGAGCGCCCAATACGCAAACCGCCTCTCCCCGCGCGTTGGCCGAT
TCATTAATGCAGCTGGCACGACAGGTTTCCCGACTGGAAAGCGGGCAGTGAGCGCAACGCAATTAATGTG
AGTTAGCTCACTCATTAGGCACCCCAGGCTTTACACTTTATGCTTCCGGCTCGTATGTTGTGTGGAATTG
TGAGCGGATAACAATTTCACACAGGAAACAGCTATGACCATGATTACGCCAAGCGCGCAATTAACCCTCA
CTAAAGGGAACAAAAGCTGGAGCTGCAAGC
Features (pLannotate 1.2.2; 31 found; start..end, strand, type, name):
      5..231     +  promoter       RSV promoter: Rous sarcoma virus enhancer/promoter
    232..412     +  LTR            5' LTR (truncated): truncated 5' long terminal repeat (LTR) from HIV-1
    459..584     +  misc_feature   HIV-1 Ψ: packaging signal of human immunodeficiency virus type 1
    568..931     +  CDS            HIV-1 gag (fragment): gag protein from human immunodeficiency virus 1; gag
   1077..1310    +  misc_feature   RRE: The Rev response element (RRE) of HIV-1 allows for Rev-dependent mRNA export from the nucleus to the cytoplasm.
   1687..1713    +  CDS            Rev (fragment): human immunodeficiency virus 1 (HIV-1) Rev protein; rev; enhances nuclear export of unspliced and incompletely spliced viral mRNAs
   1720..1743    +  promoter       SV40 promoter (fragment): SV40 early promoter
   1744..1815    +  promoter       SV40 promoter (fragment): SV40 enhancer and early promoter
   1839..1974    +  rep_origin     SV40 ori: SV40 origin of replication
   2020..2616    +  CDS            PuroR (fragment): puromycin N-acetyltransferase; pac from Streptomyces; confers resistance to puromycin
   2665..2782    +  misc_feature   cPPT/CTS: central polypurine tract and central termination sequence of HIV-1
   2847..2913    +  CDS            small t antigen (fragment): SV40 (simian virus 40) small t antigen
   2920..4098    +  promoter       EF-1α promoter: strong constitutive promoter for human elongation factor EF-1α
   4115..5296    +  CDS            PAX2 (fragment): PAX2_HUMAN - Experimental evidence at protein level: Swiss-Prot protein existence level 1. Transcription factor that may have a role in kidney cell differentiation (PubMed:24676634). Has a critical role in the development of the urogenital tract, the eyes, and the CNS. From Homo sapiens (Human).
   5312..5365    +  promoter       U6 promoter (fragment): RNA polymerase III promoter for human U6 snRNA
   5407..5995    +  misc_feature   WPRE: woodchuck hepatitis virus posttranscriptional regulatory element
   6046..6065    +  misc_feature   cPPT/CTS (fragment): central polypurine tract and central termination sequence of HIV-1
   6067..6300    +  LTR            3' LTR (ΔU3): self-inactivating 3' long terminal repeat (LTR) from HIV-1
   6378..6499    +  polyA_signal   SV40 poly(A) signal: SV40 polyadenylation signal
   6539..6674    +  rep_origin     SV40 ori: SV40 origin of replication
   6695..6713    -  promoter       T7 promoter: promoter for bacteriophage T7 RNA polymerase
   6721..6876    +  CDS            lacZα (fragment): LacZα fragment of β-galactosidase; lacZ fragment
   6881..7309    +  rep_origin     f1 ori (sequence partly withheld): f1 bacteriophage origin of replication; arrow indicates direction of (+) strand synthesis
   7362..7466    +  promoter       AmpR promoter: bla
   7467..8327    +  CDS            AmpR: β-lactamase; bla; confers resistance to ampicillin, carbenicillin, and related antibiotics
   8498..9086    +  rep_origin     ori: high-copy-number ColE1/pMB1/pBR322/pUC origin of replication
   9269..9361    +  CDS            lacI (fragment): lac repressor; lacI; The lac repressor binds to the lac operator to inhibit transcription in E. coli. This inhibition can be relieved by adding lactose or isopropyl-β-D-thiogalactopyranoside (IPTG).
   9374..9395    +  protein_bind   CAP binding site: CAP binding activates transcription in the presence of cAMP. E. coli catabolite activator protein
   9410..9440    +  promoter       lac promoter: promoter for the E. coli lac operon
   9448..9464    +  protein_bind   lac operator: The lac repressor binds to the lac operator to inhibit transcription in E. coli. This inhibition can be relieved by adding lactose or isopropyl-β-D-thiogalactopyranoside (IPTG). lac repressor encoded by lacI
   9509..9527    +  promoter       T3 promoter: promoter for bacteriophage T3 RNA polymerase
