[The description below was written by a language model from this plasmid's Addgene catalogue record and pLannotate feature annotations shown in this document.]
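Description:
TFORF0538 is a lentiviral mammalian expression plasmid built on the pLX_TRC317 backbone that carries the human transcription factor PAX2 as an overexpression ORF. It belongs to a barcoded transcription factor ORF collection in which each clone has a unique 24-bp barcode, so that individual factors can be identified by sequencing in pooled screens. In bacteria the roughly 9.5 kb plasmid is maintained through a high-copy ColE1/pUC-type origin with ampicillin resistance (AmpR under its own bla promoter). An f1 origin and remnants of a lacZα/lac promoter cloning region flanked by T7 and T3 promoters are also present. The depositor notes that the plasmid may recombine.

The viral portion has a third-generation, self-inactivating layout. An RSV promoter drives a truncated HIV-1 5' LTR, followed by the Ψ packaging signal with a gag fragment and the RRE for Rev-dependent export of the genomic RNA. The cassette ends in a ΔU3 3' LTR and an SV40 polyadenylation signal. Within the transfer region, SV40 early promoter/origin sequences precede the puromycin N-acetyltransferase gene, allowing selection of transduced cells. A cPPT/CTS element that aids nuclear import of the provirus follows. The EF-1α promoter then drives constitutive expression of the PAX2 coding sequence, with a WPRE downstream to enhance transcript stability and expression. The barcode is not annotated as a feature. A short U6-promoter-like fragment lies between the ORF and the WPRE, and its role is not stated in the record. PAX2 is described as a factor important in development of the urogenital tract, eyes and CNS. The construct is intended for forced expression of PAX2 in directed-differentiation or other pooled or arrayed transcription factor screens.
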