Addgene plasmid #143410: TFORF0538
Purpose: Lentiviral vector for overexpressing transcription factor ORFs with unique 24-bp barcodes. Barcodes facilitate identification of transcription factors in pooled screens.
Depositing lab: Feng Zhang. Depositing organization: Broad Institute. Publication: A transcription factor atlas of directed differentiation. Joung J, Ma S, Tay T, Geiger-Schuller KR, Kirchgatterer PC, Verdine VK, Guo B, Arias-Garcia MA, Allen WE, Singh A, Kuksenko O, Abudayyeh OO, Gootenberg JS, Fu Z, Macrae RK, Buenrostro JD, Regev A, Zhang F. Cell. 2023 Jan 5;186(1):209-229.e26. doi: 10.1016/j.cell.2022.11.026. PubMed 36608654.
Backbone
  Vector backbone: pLX_TRC317
  Backbone manufacturer: Broad Institute Genetic Perturbation Platform
  Backbone size w/o insert (bp): 8264
  Vector type: Mammalian Expression, Lentiviral
  Selectable markers: Puromycin
Growth in bacteria
  Bacterial resistance: Ampicillin, 100 μg/mL
  Growth temperature: 37°C
  Growth strain: NEB Stable
  Copy number: High Copy
Gene/Insert
  Gene/Insert name: PAX2
  Species: H. sapiens (human)
  Insert size (bp): 1286
  Entrez Gene: PAX2 (a.k.a. FSGS7, PAPRS, PAX-2)
  Promoter: EF1a
  Cloning method: Unknown
  Sequencing primers: 5′ GGGTGGAGACTGAAGTTAGGCCAG; 3′ CACATAGCGTAAAAGGAGCAACATAG
Terms and licenses: Academic/Nonprofit Terms; Industry Terms: Not Available to Industry
Depositor comments: NM_000278,ENST00000355243 . The transcription factor ORF portion of this plasmid was synthesized by Genewiz. Please test multiple small colonies in case of plasmid recombination. To make this collection available in a timely manner, a portion of this collection was not fully sequenced by Addgene. If an Addgene verified full plasmid sequence is not available, please contact us prior to placing an order to request the full sequence.
How to cite: TFORF0538 was a gift from Feng Zhang (Addgene plasmid # 143410 ; http://n2t.net/addgene:143410 ; RRID:Addgene_143410)
